Addgene plasmid #46676: pcDNA3.2 mir-1-1 reporter hsa-mir-133a-1
Depositing lab: David Bartel. Depositing organization: Whitehead Institute for Biomedical Research. Publication: Beyond Secondary Structure: Primary-Sequence Determinants License Pri-miRNA Hairpins for Processing. Auyeung VC, Ulitsky I, McGeary SE, Bartel DP. Cell. 2013 Feb 14;152(4):844-58. doi: 10.1016/j.cell.2013.01.031. PubMed 23415231.
Backbone
  Vector backbone: pcDNA3.2 V5-DEST mir-1-1 reporter
  Backbone manufacturer: Bartel lab (Addgene plasmid# 46646)
  Backbone size w/o insert (bp): 8038
  Vector type: Mammalian Expression, RNAi
  Selectable markers: Neomycin (select with G418)
Growth in bacteria
  Bacterial resistance: Ampicillin, 100 μg/mL
  Growth temperature: 37°C
  Growth strain: DH5alpha
  Copy number: High Copy
Gene/Insert
  Gene/Insert name: hsa-mir-133a-1 (alt name: mir-133a-1 pri-mRNA)
  Species: H. sapiens (human)
  Entrez Gene: MIR133A1 (a.k.a. MIRN133A1, mir-133a-1)
  Promoter: CMV
  Tag / fusion protein: hsa-mir-1-1 (C terminal on insert); V5 (C terminal on backbone)
  Cloning method: Gateway Cloning
  Sequencing primers: 5′ CMV-F; 3′ TK-pA-R
Terms and licenses: Academic/Nonprofit Terms; Industry Terms: Not Available to Industry
How to cite: pcDNA3.2 mir-1-1 reporter hsa-mir-133a-1 was a gift from David Bartel (Addgene plasmid # 46676 ; http://n2t.net/addgene:46676 ; RRID:Addgene_46676)
