[The description below was written by a language model from this plasmid's Addgene catalogue record and pLannotate feature annotations shown in this document.]
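Description:
pcDNA3.2 mir-1-1 reporter hsa-mir-133a-1 is a mammalian expression plasmid built for studying pri-miRNA processing. It derives from a pcDNA3.2/V5-DEST Gateway destination vector that had been modified to carry a human mir-1-1 hairpin downstream of the recombination cassette. In bacteria it replicates from a high-copy ColE1/pUC-type origin and is selected with ampicillin through the AmpR (β-lactamase) gene. An f1 origin is also present. For mammalian cells, an SV40 early promoter drives the neomycin phosphotransferase gene, followed by an SV40 poly(A) signal, which allows G418 selection. The recorded backbone size of 8,038 bp refers to the destination vector before recombination. The depositor's full sequence of the final clone is 6,221 nt, which is consistent with loss of the Gateway cassette when the insert was recombined in.

The payload is a single CMV enhancer/promoter-driven transcript. The human mir-133a-1 primary transcript segment was inserted by Gateway cloning and sits between attB1 and attB2. The mir-133 precursor hairpin is annotated within this interval. Immediately downstream of attB2 lies the mir-1 hairpin, followed by the backbone V5 tag sequence and the HSV TK polyadenylation signal. The V5 sequence is a remnant of the parent vector and the record assigns it no role, since the insert is a noncoding RNA. A T7 promoter lies upstream of attB1. Because both hairpins are transcribed on the same RNA, the invariant mir-1-1 hairpin presumably acts as an internal reference against which processing of the query mir-133a-1 hairpin can be compared. This reading fits the associated study of primary-sequence determinants of pri-miRNA hairpin recognition, although the record does not describe the assay itself.
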