Features (pLannotate 1.2.2; 24 found; start..end, strand, type, name):
     36..80      -  misc_feature   bom (fragment): basis of mobility region from pBR322
    235..614     +  enhancer       CMV enhancer: human cytomegalovirus immediate early enhancer
    615..818     +  promoter       CMV promoter: human cytomegalovirus (CMV) immediate early promoter
    814..847     +  LTR            5' LTR (truncated) (fragment): truncated 5' long terminal repeat (LTR) from HIV-1
    863..881     +  promoter       T7 promoter: promoter for bacteriophage T7 RNA polymerase
    911..935     +  protein_bind   attB1: mutant version of attB; recombination site for the Gateway® BP reaction BP Clonase™
   1103..1189    +  ncRNA          mir-133: Accession: RF00446 - mir-133 microRNA precursor family
   1334..1358    -  protein_bind   attB2: mutant version of attB; recombination site for the Gateway® BP reaction BP Clonase™
   1436..1512    +  ncRNA          mir-1: Accession: RF00103 - mir-1 microRNA precursor family
   1711..1752    +  CDS            V5 tag: epitope tag from simian virus 5
   1836..1884    +  polyA_signal   HSV TK poly(A) signal: herpes simplex virus thymidine kinase polyadenylation signal (Cole and Stacy, 1985)
   1975..1991    -  polyA_signal   bGH poly(A) signal (fragment): bovine growth hormone polyadenylation signal
   2086..2514    +  rep_origin     f1 ori (sequence partly withheld): f1 bacteriophage origin of replication; arrow indicates direction of (+) strand synthesis
   2528..2857    +  promoter       SV40 promoter: SV40 enhancer and early promoter
   2924..3715    +  CDS            neo: KKA2_KLEPN - Also known as kan, nptII. Experimental evidence at protein level: Swiss-Prot protein existence level 1. Resistance to kanamycin, neomycin, paromomycin, ribostamycin, butirosin and gentamicin B. From Klebsiella pneumoniae.
   3741..3899    +  CDS            ble (fragment): BLE_KLEPN - Experimental evidence at protein level: Swiss-Prot protein existence level 1. Binding protein with a strong affinity to the bleomycin family of antibiotics. Binds to CL990; an antimitotic-antibiotic compound. From Klebsiella pneumoniae.
   3894..4015    +  polyA_signal   SV40 poly(A) signal: SV40 polyadenylation signal
   4088..4104    -  protein_bind   lac operator: The lac repressor binds to the lac operator to inhibit transcription in E. coli. This inhibition can be relieved by adding lactose or isopropyl-β-D-thiogalactopyranoside (IPTG). lac repressor encoded by lacI
   4112..4142    -  promoter       lac promoter: promoter for the E. coli lac operon
   4157..4178    -  protein_bind   CAP binding site: CAP binding activates transcription in the presence of cAMP. E. coli catabolite activator protein
   4191..4283    -  CDS            lacI (fragment): lac repressor; lacI; The lac repressor binds to the lac operator to inhibit transcription in E. coli. This inhibition can be relieved by adding lactose or isopropyl-β-D-thiogalactopyranoside (IPTG).
   4466..5054    -  rep_origin     ori: high-copy-number ColE1/pMB1/pBR322/pUC origin of replication
   5225..6085    -  CDS            AmpR: β-lactamase; bla; confers resistance to ampicillin, carbenicillin, and related antibiotics
   6086..6190    -  promoter       AmpR promoter: bla
>Addgene plasmid #46676 | pcDNA3.2 mir-1-1 reporter hsa-mir-133a-1 | depositor full sequence | sequence record 117380 | pcDNA3.2 mir-1-1 reporter hsa-mir-133a-1 sequence 6221 bps
GACGGATCGGGAGATCTCCCGATCCCCTATGGTCGACTCTCAGTACAATCTGCTCTGATGCCGCATAGTT
AAGCCAGTATCTGCTCCCTGCTTGTGTGTTGGAGGTCGCTGAGTAGTGCGCGAGCAAAATTTAAGCTACA
ACAAGGCAAGGCTTGACCGACAATTGCATGAAGAATCTGCTTAGGGTTAGGCGTTTTGCGCTGCTTCGCG
ATGTACGGGCCAGATATACGCGTTGACATTGATTATTGACTAGTTATTAATAGTAATCAATTACGGGGTC
ATTAGTTCATAGCCCATATATGGAGTTCCGCGTTACATAACTTACGGTAAATGGCCCGCCTGGCTGACCG
CCCAACGACCCCCGCCCATTGACGTCAATAATGACGTATGTTCCCATAGTAACGCCAATAGGGACTTTCC
ATTGACGTCAATGGGTGGACTATTTACGGTAAACTGCCCACTTGGCAGTACATCAAGTGTATCATATGCC
AAGTACGCCCCCTATTGACGTCAATGACGGTAAATGGCCCGCCTGGCATTATGCCCAGTACATGACCTTA
TGGGACTTTCCTACTTGGCAGTACATCTACGTATTAGTCATCGCTATTACCATGGTGATGCGGTTTTGGC
AGTACATCAATGGGCGTGGATAGCGGTTTGACTCACGGGGATTTCCAAGTCTCCACCCCATTGACGTCAA
TGGGAGTTTGTTTTGGCACCAAAATCAACGGGACTTTCCAAAATGTCGTAACAACTCCGCCCCATTGACG
CAAATGGGCGGTAGGCGTGTACGGTGGGAGGTCTATATAAGCAGAGCTCTCTGGCTAACTAGAGAACCCA
CTGCTTACTGGCTTATCGAAATTAATACGACTCACTATAGGGAGACCCAAGCTGGCTAGTTAAGCTATCA
ACAAGTTTGTACAAAAAAGCAGGCTCATATGAGCGCAGGAAAACAGTAGGAAAGTGACTTCAAAATGGAA
AATTTGACATTCAGTGACTGAAGCATTGGTATGATAATTTCTAACACTTGTAGAAGGTCCATGACTGTAA
TTTTACCAATGAAAAGCATTTAACTGTTTTGGATTCCAAACTAGCAGCACTACAATGCTTTGCTAGAGCT
GGTAAAATGGAACCAAATCGCCTCTTCAATGGATTTGGTCCCCTTCAACCAGCTGTAGCTATGCATTGAT
TACTACGGGACAACCAACGTTTTCATTTGTGAATATCAATTACTTGCCAACTAATTTCAACTTATTTACA
TTATGCAGACTGTGATTATAATCAAATAACTTGTTACTGTTAATTCTACCTGGAAAAGCTAGAATGGAAG
CTTACCCAGCTTTCTTGTACAAAGTGGTTGATCTAGAGGGCCCGCAGTGGGGTCAGCTTCTACCGGGGCG
GCGTCCCGGGGTCTTGGAACTGCATGCAGACTGCCTGCTTGGGAAACATACTTCTTTATATGCCCATATG
GACCTGCTAAGCTATGGAATGTAAAGAAGTATGTATCTCAGGCCGGGACCTCTCTCGCCGCACTGAGGGG
CACTCCACACCACGGGGGCCGCCGCGGCCGACAGCCAGCCAGGCGGCTGTGGTGGGGGTGAGGCTGGGGC
GGCAGGCTGCCTGGGCGTTGGTGGACGGTCGTGTCCCCGCCAGCATTGTTCTGTCACTTTGCCTGTGTCA
GCAGGTGGAAGTGCTCACCAGACATTCGAAGGTAAGCCTATCCCTAACCCTCTCCTCGGTCTCGATTCTA
CGCGTACCGGTTAGTAATGAGTTTAAACGGGGGAGGCTAACTGAAACACGGAAGGAGACAATACCGGAAG
GAACCCGCGCTATGACGGCAATAAAAAGACAGAATAAAACGCACGGGTGTTGGGTCGTTTGTTCATAAAC
GCGGGGTTCGGTCCCAGGGCTGGCACTCTGTCGATACCCCACCGAGACCCCATTGGGGCCAATACGCCCG
CGTTTCTTCCTTTTCCCCACCCCACCCCCCAAGTTCGGGTGAAGGCCCAGGGCTCGCAGCCAACGTCGGG
GCGGCAGGCCCTGCCATAGCAGATCTGCGCAGCTGGGGCTCTAGGGGGTATCCCC
[124 nt withheld, positions 2086-2209]
C
[32 nt withheld, positions 2211-2242]
CA
[57 nt withheld, positions 2245-2301]
A
[49 nt withheld, positions 2303-2351]
CCTTTGACGTTGGAGTCCACGTTCTTT
[37 nt withheld, positions 2379-2415]
ACCCTATCTCGGTCTATTCTTTTGATTTATAAGGGATTTTGGGGATTTCGGCCTATTGGTTAAAAAATGA
GCTGATTTAACAAAAATTTAACGCGAATTAATTCTGTGGAATGTGTGTCAGTTAGGGTGTGGAAAGTCCC
CAGGCTCCCCAGCAGGCAGAAGTATGCAAAGCATGCATCTCAATTAGTCAGCAACCAGGTGTGGAAAGTC
CCCAGGCTCCCCAGCAGGCAGAAGTATGCAAAGCATGCATCTCAATTAGTCAGCAACCATAGTCCCGCCC
CTAACTCCGCCCATCCCGCCCCTAACTCCGCCCAGTTCCGCCCATTCTCCGCCCCATGGCTGACTAATTT
TTTTTATTTATGCAGAGGCCGAGGCCGCCTCTGCCTCTGAGCTATTCCAGAAGTAGTGAGGAGGCTTTTT
TGGAGGCCTAGGCTTTTGCAAAAAGCTCCCGGGAGCTTGTATATCCATTTTCGGATCTGATCAAGAGACA
GGATGAGGATCGTTTCGCATGATTGAACAAGATGGATTGCACGCAGGTTCTCCGGCCGCTTGGGTGGAGA
GGCTATTCGGCTATGACTGGGCACAACAGACAATCGGCTGCTCTGATGCCGCCGTGTTCCGGCTGTCAGC
GCAGGGGCGCCCGGTTCTTTTTGTCAAGACCGACCTGTCCGGTGCCCTGAATGAACTGCAGGACGAGGCA
GCGCGGCTATCGTGGCTGGCCACGACGGGCGTTCCTTGCGCAGCTGTGCTCGACGTTGTCACTGAAGCGG
GAAGGGACTGGCTGCTATTGGGCGAAGTGCCGGGGCAGGATCTCCTGTCATCTCACCTTGCTCCTGCCGA
GAAAGTATCCATCATGGCTGATGCAATGCGGCGGCTGCATACGCTTGATCCGGCTACCTGCCCATTCGAC
CACCAAGCGAAACATCGCATCGAGCGAGCACGTACTCGGATGGAAGCCGGTCTTGTCGATCAGGATGATC
TGGACGAAGAGCATCAGGGGCTCGCGCCAGCCGAACTGTTCGCCAGGCTCAAGGCGCGCATGCCCGACGG
CGAGGATCTCGTCGTGACCCATGGCGATGCCTGCTTGCCGAATATCATGGTGGAAAATGGCCGCTTTTCT
GGATTCATCGACTGTGGCCGGCTGGGTGTGGCGGACCGCTATCAGGACATAGCGTTGGCTACCCGTGATA
TTGCTGAAGAGCTTGGCGGCGAATGGGCTGACCGCTTCCTCGTGCTTTACGGTATCGCCGCTCCCGATTC
GCAGCGCATCGCCTTCTATCGCCTTCTTGACGAGTTCTTCTGAGCGGGACTCTGGGGTTCGCGAAATGAC
CGACCAAGCGACGCCCAACCTGCCATCACGAGATTTCGATTCCACCGCCGCCTTCTATGAAAGGTTGGGC
TTCGGAATCGTTTTCCGGGACGCCGGCTGGATGATCCTCCAGCGCGGGGATCTCATGCTGGAGTTCTTCG
CCCACCCCAACTTGTTTATTGCAGCTTATAATGGTTACAAATAAAGCAATAGCATCACAAATTTCACAAA
TAAAGCATTTTTTTCACTGCATTCTAGTTGTGGTTTGTCCAAACTCATCAATGTATCTTATCATGTCTGT
ATACCGTCGACCTCTAGCTAGAGCTTGGCGTAATCATGGTCATAGCTGTTTCCTGTGTGAAATTGTTATC
CGCTCACAATTCCACACAACATACGAGCCGGAAGCATAAAGTGTAAAGCCTGGGGTGCCTAATGAGTGAG
CTAACTCACATTAATTGCGTTGCGCTCACTGCCCGCTTTCCAGTCGGGAAACCTGTCGTGCCAGCTGCAT
TAATGAATCGGCCAACGCGCGGGGAGAGGCGGTTTGCGTATTGGGCGCTCTTCCGCTTCCTCGCTCACTG
ACTCGCTGCGCTCGGTCGTTCGGCTGCGGCGAGCGGTATCAGCTCACTCAAAGGCGGTAATACGGTTATC
CACAGAATCAGGGGATAACGCAGGAAAGAACATGTGAGCAAAAGGCCAGCAAAAGGCCAGGAACCGTAAA
AAGGCCGCGTTGCTGGCGTTTTTCCATAGGCTCCGCCCCCCTGACGAGCATCACAAAAATCGACGCTCAA
GTCAGAGGTGGCGAAACCCGACAGGACTATAAAGATACCAGGCGTTTCCCCCTGGAAGCTCCCTCGTGCG
CTCTCCTGTTCCGACCCTGCCGCTTACCGGATACCTGTCCGCCTTTCTCCCTTCGGGAAGCGTGGCGCTT
TCTCAATGCTCACGCTGTAGGTATCTCAGTTCGGTGTAGGTCGTTCGCTCCAAGCTGGGCTGTGTGCACG
AACCCCCCGTTCAGCCCGACCGCTGCGCCTTATCCGGTAACTATCGTCTTGAGTCCAACCCGGTAAGACA
CGACTTATCGCCACTGGCAGCAGCCACTGGTAACAGGATTAGCAGAGCGAGGTATGTAGGCGGTGCTACA
GAGTTCTTGAAGTGGTGGCCTAACTACGGCTACACTAGAAGGACAGTATTTGGTATCTGCGCTCTGCTGA
AGCCAGTTACCTTCGGAAAAAGAGTTGGTAGCTCTTGATCCGGCAAACAAACCACCGCTGGTAGCGGTGG
TTTTTTTGTTTGCAAGCAGCAGATTACGCGCAGAAAAAAAGGATCTCAAGAAGATCCTTTGATCTTTTCT
ACGGGGTCTGACGCTCAGTGGAACGAAAACTCACGTTAAGGGATTTTGGTCATGAGATTATCAAAAAGGA
TCTTCACCTAGATCCTTTTAAATTAAAAATGAAGTTTTAAATCAATCTAAAGTATATATGAGTAAACTTG
GTCTGACAGTTACCAATGCTTAATCAGTGAGGCACCTATCTCAGCGATCTGTCTATTTCGTTCATCCATA
GTTGCCTGACTCCCCGTCGTGTAGATAACTACGATACGGGAGGGCTTACCATCTGGCCCCAGTGCTGCAA
TGATACCGCGAGACCCACGCTCACCGGCTCCAGATTTATCAGCAATAAACCAGCCAGCCGGAAGGGCCGA
GCGCAGAAGTGGTCCTGCAACTTTATCCGCCTCCATCCAGTCTATTAATTGTTGCCGGGAAGCTAGAGTA
AGTAGTTCGCCAGTTAATAGTTTGCGCAACGTTGTTGCCATTGCTACAGGCATCGTGGTGTCACGCTCGT
CGTTTGGTATGGCTTCATTCAGCTCCGGTTCCCAACGATCAAGGCGAGTTACATGATCCCCCATGTTGTG
CAAAAAAGCGGTTAGCTCCTTCGGTCCTCCGATCGTTGTCAGAAGTAAGTTGGCCGCAGTGTTATCACTC
ATGGTTATGGCAGCACTGCATAATTCTCTTACTGTCATGCCATCCGTAAGATGCTTTTCTGTGACTGGTG
AGTACTCAACCAAGTCATTCTGAGAATAGTGTATGCGGCGACCGAGTTGCTCTTGCCCGGCGTCAATACG
GGATAATACCGCGCCACATAGCAGAACTTTAAAAGTGCTCATCATTGGAAAACGTTCTTCGGGGCGAAAA
CTCTCAAGGATCTTACCGCTGTTGAGATCCAGTTCGATGTAACCCACTCGTGCACCCAACTGATCTTCAG
CATCTTTTACTTTCACCAGCGTTTCTGGGTGAGCAAAAACAGGAAGGCAAAATGCCGCAAAAAAGGGAAT
AAGGGCGACACGGAAATGTTGAATACTCATACTCTTCCTTTTTCAATATTATTGAAGCATTTATCAGGGT
TATTGTCTCATGAGCGGATACATATTTGAATGTATTTAGAAAAATAAACAAATAGGGGTTCCGCGCACAT
TTCCCCGAAAAGTGCCACCTGACGTC
