>Addgene plasmid #46676 | pcDNA3.2 mir-1-1 reporter hsa-mir-133a-1 | addgene partial sequence | sequence record 73964 | CMV-F 5'-CGCAAATGGGCGGTAGGCGTG-3'
CTCTCTGGCTAACTAGAGAACCCACTGCTTACTGGCTTATCGAAATTAATACGACTCACTATAGGGAGAC
CCAAGCTGGCTAGTTAAGCTATCAACAAGTTTGTACAAAAAAGCAGGCTCATATGAGCGCAGGAAAACAG
TAGGAAAGTGACTTCAAAATGGAAAATTTGACATTCAGTGACTGAAGCATTGGTATGATAATTTCTAACA
CTTGTAGAAGGTCCATGACTGTAATTTTACCAATGAAAAGCATTTAACTGTTTTGGATTCCAAACTAGCA
GCACTACAATGCTTTGCTAGAGCTGGTAAAATGGAACCAAATCGCCTCTTCAATGGATTTGGTCCCCTTC
AACCAGCTGTAGCTATGCATTGATTACTACGGGACAACCAACGTTTTCATTTGTGAATATCAATTACTTG
CCAACTAATTTCAACTTATTTACATTATGCAGACTGTGATTATAATCAAATAACTTGTTACTGTTAATTC
TACCTGGAAAAGCTAGAATGGAAGCTTACCCAGCTTTCTTGTACAAAGTGGTTGATCTAGAGGGCCCGCA
GTGGGGTCAGCTTCTACCGGGGCGGCGTCCCGGGGTCTTGGAACTGCATGCAGACTGCCTGCTTGGGAAA
CATACTTCTTTATATGCCCATATGGACCTGCTAAGCTATGGAATGTAAAGAAGTATGTATCTCAGGCCGG
GACCTCTCTCGCCGCACTGAGGGGCACTCCACACCACGGGGGCCGCCGCGGCCGACAGCCAGCCAGGCGG
CTGTGGTGGGGGTGAGGCTGGGGCGGCAGGCTGCCTGGGCGTTGGTGGACGGTCGTGTCCCCGCCAGCAT
TGTTCTGTCACTTTGCCTGTGTCAGCAGGTGGAAGTGCTCACCAGACATTCGAAGGTAAGCCTATCCCTA
ACCCTCTCCTCGGTCTCGATTCTACGCGTACCGGTTAGTAATGAGTTTAAACGGGG
